Addgene plasmid #31936: pH2B-PATagRFP
Depositing lab: Vladislav Verkhusha. Publication: Bright monomeric photoactivatable red fluorescent protein for two-color super-resolution sptPALM of live cells. Subach FV, Patterson GH, Renz M, Lippincott-Schwartz J, Verkhusha VV. J Am Chem Soc. 2010 May 12;132(18):6481-91. 10.1021/ja100906g PubMed 20394363.
Backbone
  Vector backbone: pEGFP-N1
  Backbone manufacturer: Clontech
  Backbone size w/o insert (bp): 4383
  Vector type: Mammalian Expression
  Selectable markers: Neomycin (select with G418)
Growth in bacteria
  Bacterial resistance: Kanamycin, 50 μg/mL
  Growth temperature: 37°C
  Growth strain: DH5alpha
  Copy number: High Copy
Gene/Insert
  Gene/Insert name: PATagRFP (alt name: photoactivatable dark-to-red TagRFP red fluorescent protein)
  Insert size (bp): 702
  Mutation: R69S/F84W/Q139K/A147P/N148S/M151K/Y153K/S165V/H203R/R207I/V218W/C229S compared to TagRFP (but numbering relative to EGFP)
  Promoter: CMV
  Tag / fusion protein: H2B (N terminal on insert)
  Cloning method: Restriction Enzyme; 5′ cloning site AgeI (unknown if destroyed); 3′ cloning site NotI (unknown if destroyed)
  Sequencing primers: 5′ cggtaggcgtgtacggtgggag
Terms and licenses: Academic/Nonprofit Terms; Industry Terms: Not Available to Industry
How to cite: pH2B-PATagRFP was a gift from Vladislav Verkhusha (Addgene plasmid # 31936)
