[The description below was written by a language model from this plasmid's Addgene catalogue record and pLannotate feature annotations shown in this document.]
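Description:
pH2B-PATagRFP is a mammalian expression plasmid built on the Clontech pEGFP-N1 backbone, in which the original fluorescent protein position (AgeI to NotI) carries PATagRFP, a photoactivatable dark-to-red derivative of the monomeric red fluorescent protein TagRFP. The 702 bp, mammalian codon-optimized PATagRFP coding sequence differs from TagRFP by twelve substitutions, including R69S, F84W, S165V and H203R, numbered relative to EGFP. Human histone H2B (HIST1H2BJ) is fused to its N-terminus, so the photoactivatable protein is directed to chromatin in the nucleus. Transcription of the fusion is driven by the human cytomegalovirus immediate early enhancer and promoter and is terminated by the SV40 polyadenylation signal. The short "large T antigen" fragment annotated just downstream of the coding sequence most likely reflects SV40-derived sequence adjoining that polyadenylation region, rather than a functional element.

The full sequence record is 5,086 nt. The plasmid is propagated in E. coli at high copy from a ColE1/pUC-type origin and also carries an f1 origin for single-stranded DNA production. A single Tn5 aminoglycoside phosphotransferase gene (NeoR/KanR) serves both hosts. A bacterial promoter drives it for kanamycin selection, and the SV40 enhancer/early promoter drives it for G418 selection of stably transfected mammalian cells, with the HSV TK polyadenylation signal downstream. The annotated ble and bGH poly(A) fragments are short partial matches. The associated publication describes PATagRFP as a bright monomeric photoactivatable probe for two-color super-resolution single-particle tracking PALM in live cells, and this H2B fusion provides a nuclear, chromatin-bound version of the protein for photoactivation imaging.
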