Features (pLannotate 1.2.2; 15 found; start..end, strand, type, name):
     61..364     +  enhancer       CMV enhancer: human cytomegalovirus immediate early enhancer
    365..568     +  promoter       CMV promoter: human cytomegalovirus (CMV) immediate early promoter
    591..652     +  misc_feature   MCS (fragment): multiple cloning site
    657..1031    +  CDS            H2B: human histone H2B; HIST1H2BJ
   1050..1751    +  CDS            PA-TagRFP: photoactivatable variant of the monomeric red fluorescent protein TagRFP (Subach et al., 2010) mammalian codon-optimized
   1768..1851    +  CDS            large T antigen (fragment): large T antigen from SV40 (simian virus 40)
   1874..1995    +  polyA_signal   SV40 poly(A) signal: SV40 polyadenylation signal
   2029..2457    -  rep_origin     f1 ori (sequence partly withheld): f1 bacteriophage origin of replication; arrow indicates direction of (+) strand synthesis
   2484..2588    +  promoter       AmpR promoter: bla
   2590..2947    +  promoter       SV40 promoter: SV40 enhancer and early promoter
   2982..3776    +  CDS            NeoR/KanR: aminoglycoside phosphotransferase from Tn5; aph(3')-II (or nptII); confers resistance to neomycin, kanamycin, and G418 (Geneticin®)
   3797..3949    +  CDS            ble (fragment): BLE_KLEPN - Experimental evidence at protein level: Swiss-Prot protein existence level 1. Binding protein with a strong affinity to the bleomycin family of antibiotics. Binds to CL990; an antimitotic-antibiotic compound. From Klebsiella pneumoniae.
   4008..4055    +  polyA_signal   HSV TK poly(A) signal: herpes simplex virus thymidine kinase polyadenylation signal (Cole and Stacy, 1985)
   4146..4162    -  polyA_signal   bGH poly(A) signal (fragment): bovine growth hormone polyadenylation signal
   4384..4972    +  rep_origin     ori: high-copy-number ColE1/pMB1/pBR322/pUC origin of replication
>Addgene plasmid #31936 | pH2B-PATagRFP | depositor full sequence | sequence record 36053 | pH2B-PATagRFP sequence 5086 bps
TAGTTATTAATAGTAATCAATTACGGGGTCATTAGTTCATAGCCCATATATGGAGTTCCGCGTTACATAA
CTTACGGTAAATGGCCCGCCTGGCTGACCGCCCAACGACCCCCGCCCATTGACGTCAATAATGACGTATG
TTCCCATAGTAACGCCAATAGGGACTTTCCATTGACGTCAATGGGTGGAGTATTTACGGTAAACTGCCCA
CTTGGCAGTACATCAAGTGTATCATATGCCAAGTACGCCCCCTATTGACGTCAATGACGGTAAATGGCCC
GCCTGGCATTATGCCCAGTACATGACCTTATGGGACTTTCCTACTTGGCAGTACATCTACGTATTAGTCA
TCGCTATTACCATGGTGATGCGGTTTTGGCAGTACATCAATGGGCGTGGATAGCGGTTTGACTCACGGGG
ATTTCCAAGTCTCCACCCCATTGACGTCAATGGGAGTTTGTTTTGGCACCAAAATCAACGGGACTTTCCA
AAATGTCGTAACAACTCCGCCCCATTGACGCAAATGGGCGGTAGGCGTGTACGGTGGGAGGTCTATATAA
GCAGAGCTGGTTTAGTGAACCGTCAGATCCGCTAGCGCTACCGGACTCAGATCTCGAGCTCAAGCTTCGA
ATTCTGCAGTCGACGGTACCGCCACCATGCCAGAGCCAGCGAAGTCTGCTCCCGCCCCGAAAAAGGGCTC
CAAGAAGGCGGTGACTAAGGCGCAGAAGAAAGACGGCAAGAGCGCAGCGCACCGCAAGGAGAGCTATTCC
ATCTATGTGTACAAGGTTCTGAAGCAGGTCCACCCTGACACCGGCATTTCGTCCAAGGCCATGGGCATCA
TGAATTCGTTTGTGAACGACATTTTCGAGCGCATCGCAGGTGAGGCTTCCCGCCTTGCGCATTACAACAA
GCGCTCGACCATCACCTCCAGGGAGATCCAGACGGCCGTGCGCCTGCTGCTGCCTGGGGAGTTGGCCAAG
CACGCCGTGTCCGAGGGTACTAAGGCCGTCACCAAGTACACCAGCGCTAAGGATCCACCGGTCGCCACCA
TGAGCGAGCTGATTAAGGAGAACATGCACATGAAGCTGTACATGGAGGGCACCGTGAACAACCACCACTT
CAAGTGCACATCCGAGGGCGAAGGCAAGCCCTACGAGGGCACCCAGACCATGAGAATCAAGGTGGTCGAG
GGCGGCCCTCTCCCCTTCGCCTTCGACATCCTGGCTACCAGCTTCATGTACGGCAGCAGCACCTTCATCA
ACCACACCCAGGGCATCCCCGACTTCTGGAAGCAGTCCTTCCCTGAGGGCTTCACATGGGAGAGAGTCAC
CACATACGAAGACGGGGGCGTGCTGACCGCTACCCAGGACACCAGCCTCCAGGACGGCTGCCTCATCTAC
AACGTCAAGATCAGAGGGGTGAACTTCCCATCCAACGGCCCTGTGATGAAGAAGAAAACACTCGGCTGGG
AACCGAGCACCGAGAAACTGAAACCCGCTGACGGCGGCCTGGAAGGCAGGGTCGACATGGCCCTGAAGCT
CGTGGGCGGGGGCCACCTGATCTGCAACTTCAAGACCACATACAGATCCAAGAAACCCGCTAAGAACCTC
AAGATGCCCGGCGTCTACTATGTGGACCGCAGACTGGAAATCATCAAGGAGGCCGACAAAGAGACCTACT
GGGAGCAGCACGAGGTGGCTGTGGCCAGATACTCCGACCTCCCTAGCAAACTGGGGCACAAGCTTAATTA
AAGCGGCCGCGACTCTAGATCATAATCAGCCATACCACATTTGTAGAGGTTTTACTTGCTTTAAAAAACC
TCCCACACCTCCCCCTGAACCTGAAACATAAAATGAATGCAATTGTTGTTGTTAACTTGTTTATTGCAGC
TTATAATGGTTACAAATAAAGCAATAGCATCACAAATTTCACAAATAAAGCATTTTTTTCACTGCATTCT
AGTTGTGGTTTGTCCAAACTCATCAATGTATCTTAAGGCGTAAATTGTAAGCGTTAATATTTTGTTAAAA
TTCGCGTTAAATTTTTGTTAAATCAGCTCATTTTTTAACCAATAGGCCGAAATCGGCAAAATCCCTTATA
AATCAAAAGAATAGACCGAGATAGGGT
[37 nt withheld, positions 2128-2164]
AAAGAACGTGGACTCCAACGTCAAAGG
[49 nt withheld, positions 2192-2240]
T
[91 nt withheld, positions 2242-2332]
G
[124 nt withheld, positions 2334-2457]
CAGGTGGCACTTTTCGGGGAAATGTGCGCGGAACCCCTATTTGTTTATTTTTCTAAATACATTCAAATAT
GTATCCGCTCATGAGACAATAACCCTGATAAATGCTTCAATAATATTGAAAAAGGAAGAGTCCTGAGGCG
GAAAGAACCAGCTGTGGAATGTGTGTCAGTTAGGGTGTGGAAAGTCCCCAGGCTCCCCAGCAGGCAGAAG
TATGCAAAGCATGCATCTCAATTAGTCAGCAACCAGGTGTGGAAAGTCCCCAGGCTCCCCAGCAGGCAGA
AGTATGCAAAGCATGCATCTCAATTAGTCAGCAACCATAGTCCCGCCCCTAACTCCGCCCATCCCGCCCC
TAACTCCGCCCAGTTCCGCCCATTCTCCGCCCCATGGCTGACTAATTTTTTTTATTTATGCAGAGGCCGA
GGCCGCCTCGGCCTCTGAGCTATTCCAGAAGTAGTGAGGAGGCTTTTTTGGAGGCCTAGGCTTTTGCAAA
GATCGATCAAGAGACAGGATGAGGATCGTTTCGCATGATTGAACAAGATGGATTGCACGCAGGTTCTCCG
GCCGCTTGGGTGGAGAGGCTATTCGGCTATGACTGGGCACAACAGACAATCGGCTGCTCTGATGCCGCCG
TGTTCCGGCTGTCAGCGCAGGGGCGCCCGGTTCTTTTTGTCAAGACCGACCTGTCCGGTGCCCTGAATGA
ACTGCAAGACGAGGCAGCGCGGCTATCGTGGCTGGCCACGACGGGCGTTCCTTGCGCAGCTGTGCTCGAC
GTTGTCACTGAAGCGGGAAGGGACTGGCTGCTATTGGGCGAAGTGCCGGGGCAGGATCTCCTGTCATCTC
ACCTTGCTCCTGCCGAGAAAGTATCCATCATGGCTGATGCAATGCGGCGGCTGCATACGCTTGATCCGGC
TACCTGCCCATTCGACCACCAAGCGAAACATCGCATCGAGCGAGCACGTACTCGGATGGAAGCCGGTCTT
GTCGATCAGGATGATCTGGACGAAGAGCATCAGGGGCTCGCGCCAGCCGAACTGTTCGCCAGGCTCAAGG
CGAGCATGCCCGACGGCGAGGATCTCGTCGTGACCCATGGCGATGCCTGCTTGCCGAATATCATGGTGGA
AAATGGCCGCTTTTCTGGATTCATCGACTGTGGCCGGCTGGGTGTGGCGGACCGCTATCAGGACATAGCG
TTGGCTACCCGTGATATTGCTGAAGAGCTTGGCGGCGAATGGGCTGACCGCTTCCTCGTGCTTTACGGTA
TCGCCGCTCCCGATTCGCAGCGCATCGCCTTCTATCGCCTTCTTGACGAGTTCTTCTGAGCGGGACTCTG
GGGTTCGAAATGACCGACCAAGCGACGCCCAACCTGCCATCACGAGATTTCGATTCCACCGCCGCCTTCT
ATGAAAGGTTGGGCTTCGGAATCGTTTTCCGGGACGCCGGCTGGATGATCCTCCAGCGCGGGGATCTCAT
GCTGGAGTTCTTCGCCCACCCTAGGGGGAGGCTAACTGAAACACGGAAGGAGACAATACCGGAAGGAACC
CGCGCTATGACGGCAATAAAAAGACAGAATAAAACGCACGGTGTTGGGTCGTTTGTTCATAAACGCGGGG
TTCGGTCCCAGGGCTGGCACTCTGTCGATACCCCACCGAGACCCCATTGGGGCCAATACGCCCGCGTTTC
TTCCTTTTCCCCACCCCACCCCCCAAGTTCGGGTGAAGGCCCAGGGCTCGCAGCCAACGTCGGGGCGGCA
GGCCCTGCCATAGCCTCAGGTTACTCATATATACTTTAGATTGATTTAAAACTTCATTTTTAATTTAAAA
GGATCTAGGTGAAGATCCTTTTTGATAATCTCATGACCAAAATCCCTTAACGTGAGTTTTCGTTCCACTG
AGCGTCAGACCCCGTAGAAAAGATCAAAGGATCTTCTTGAGATCCTTTTTTTCTGCGCGTAATCTGCTGC
TTGCAAACAAAAAAACCACCGCTACCAGCGGTGGTTTGTTTGCCGGATCAAGAGCTACCAACTCTTTTTC
CGAAGGTAACTGGCTTCAGCAGAGCGCAGATACCAAATACTGTCCTTCTAGTGTAGCCGTAGTTAGGCCA
CCACTTCAAGAACTCTGTAGCACCGCCTACATACCTCGCTCTGCTAATCCTGTTACCAGTGGCTGCTGCC
AGTGGCGATAAGTCGTGTCTTACCGGGTTGGACTCAAGACGATAGTTACCGGATAAGGCGCAGCGGTCGG
GCTGAACGGGGGGTTCGTGCACACAGCCCAGCTTGGAGCGAACGACCTACACCGAACTGAGATACCTACA
GCGTGAGCTATGAGAAAGCGCCACGCTTCCCGAAGGGAGAAAGGCGGACAGGTATCCGGTAAGCGGCAGG
GTCGGAACAGGAGAGCGCACGAGGGAGCTTCCAGGGGGAAACGCCTGGTATCTTTATAGTCCTGTCGGGT
TTCGCCACCTCTGACTTGAGCGTCGATTTTTGTGATGCTCGTCAGGGGGGCGGAGCCTATGGAAAAACGC
CAGCAACGCGGCCTTTTTACGGTTCCTGGCCTTTTGCTGGCCTTTTGCTCACATGTTCTTTCCTGCGTTA
TCCCCTGATTCTGTGGATAACCGTATTACCGCCATGCAT
