>Addgene plasmid #31936 | pH2B-PATagRFP | addgene partial sequence | sequence record 37501 | CMV-F
AGTGAACCGTCAGATCCGCTAGCGCTACCGGACTCAGATCTCGAGCTCAAGCTTCGAATTCTGCAGTCGA
CGGTACCGCCACCATGCCAGAGCCAGCGAAGTCTGCTCCCGCCCCGAAAAAGGGCTCCAAGAAGGCGGTG
ACTAAGGCGCAGAAGAAAGGCGGCAAGAAGCGCAAGCGCAGCCGCAAGGAGAGCTATTCCATCTATGTGT
ACAAGGTTCTGAAGCAGGTCCACCCTGACACCGGCATTTCGTCCAAGGCCATGGGCATCATGAATTCGTT
TGTGAACGACATTTTCGAGCGCATCGCAGGTGAGGCTTCCCGCCTGGCGCATTACAACAAGCGCTCGACC
ATCACCTCCAGGGAGATCCAGACGGCCGTGCGCCTGCTGCTGCCTGGGGAGTTGGCCAAGCACGCCGTGT
CCGAGGGTACTAAGGCCATCACCAAGTACACCAGCGCTAAGGATCCACCGGTCGCCACCATGAGCGAGCT
GATTAAGGAGAACATGCACATGAAGCTGTACATGGAGGGCACCGTGAACAACCACCACTTCAAGTGCACA
TCCGAGGGCGAAGGCAAGCCCTACGAGGGCACCCAGACCATGAGAATCAAGGTGGTCGAGGGCGGCCCTC
TCCCCTTCGCCTTCGACATCCTGGCTACCAGCTTCATGTACGGCAGCAGCACCTTCATCAACCACACCCA
GGGCATCCCCGACTTCTGGAAGCAGTCCTTCCCTGAGGGCTTCACATGGGAGAGAGTCACCACATACGAA
GACGGGGGCGTGCTGACCGCTACCCAGGACACCAGCCTCCAGGACGGCTGCCTCATCTACAACGTCAAGA
TCAGAGGGGTGAACTTCCCATCCAACGGCCCTGTGATGAAGAAGAAAACACTCGGCTGGGAACCGAGCA
