>Addgene plasmid #31936 | pH2B-PATagRFP | addgene partial sequence | sequence record 38041 | SV40pA-R 5'-GAAATTTGTGATGCTATTGC-3'
AGTTAACAACAACAATTGCATTCATTTTATGTTTCAGGTTCAGGGGGAGGTGTGGGAGGTTTTTTAAAGC
AAGTAAAACCTCTACAAATGTGGTATGGCTGATTATGATCTAGAGTCGCGGCCGCTTTAATTAAGCTTGT
GCCCCAGTTTGCTAGGGAGGTCGGAGTATCTGGCCACAGCCACCTCGTGCTGCTCCCAGTAGGTCTCTTT
GTCGGCCTCCTTGATGATTTCCAGTCTGCGGTCCACATAGTAGACGCCGGGCATCTTGAGGTTCTTAGCG
GGTTTCTTGGATCTGTATGTGGTCTTGAAGTTGCAGATCAGGTGGCCCCCGCCCACGAGCTTCAGGGCCA
TGTCGACCCTGCCTTCCAGGCCGCCGTCAGCGGGTTTCAGTTTCTCGGTGCTCGGTTCCCAGCCGAGTGT
TTTCTTCTTCATCACAGGGCCGTTGGATGGGAAGTTCACCCCTCTGATCTTGACGTTGTAGATGAGGCAG
CCGTCCTGGAGGCTGGTGTCCTGGGTAGCGGTCAGCACGCCCCCGTCTTCGTATGTGGTGACTCTCTCCC
ATGTGAAGCCCTCAGGGAAGGACTGCTTCCAGAAGTCGGGGATGCCCTGGGTGTGGTTGATGAAGGTGCT
GCTGCCGTACATGAAGCTGGTAGCCAGGATGTCGAAGGCGAAGGGGAGAGGGCCGCCCTCGACCACCTTG
ATTCTCATGGTCTGGGTGCCCTCGTAGGGCTTGCCTTCGCCCTCGGATGTGCACTTGAAGTGGTGGTTGT
TCACGGTGCCCTCCATGTACAGCTTCATGTGCATGTTCTCCTTAATCAGCTCGCTCATGGTGGCGACCGG
TGGATCCTTAGCGCTGGTGTACTTGGTGA
